Addgene plasmid #42782: TAL3319
Depositing lab: Keith Joung. Depositing organization: Massachusetts General Hospital. Publication: Targeted gene disruption in somatic zebrafish cells using engineered TALENs. Sander JD, Cade L, Khayter C, Reyon D, Peterson RT, Joung JK, Yeh JR. Nat Biotechnol. 2011 Aug 5;29(8):697-8. doi: 10.1038/nbt.1934. PubMed 21822241.
Backbone
  Vector backbone: JDS71
  Backbone manufacturer: Addgene plasmid #32287
  Backbone size w/o insert (bp): 6447
  Vector type: Mammalian Expression ; T7
Growth in bacteria
  Bacterial resistance: Ampicillin, 100 μg/mL
  Growth temperature: 37°C
  Growth strain: XL1 Blue
  Copy number: High Copy
Gene/Insert
  Gene/Insert name: ZebrafishCommunity-mrc1a-right (alt name: mrc1a)
  Species: D. rerio (zebrafish)
  Insert size (bp): 1640
  Entrez Gene: mrc1a (a.k.a. im:5629217, mrc1)
  Promoter: CMV
  Tag / fusion protein: 3X Flag (N terminal on backbone); WT FOKI (C terminal on backbone)
  Cloning method: Restriction Enzyme; 5′ cloning site N/A (destroyed during cloning); 3′ cloning site N/A (destroyed during cloning)
  Sequencing primers: 5′ CMV-F; 3′ BGH-rev
Terms and licenses: Academic/Nonprofit Terms; Industry Terms: Not Available to Industry
Depositor comments: Target binding site: TTGGTCCCATACACCTGC It is strongly recommended that users perform a diagnostic digest to verify this plasmid prior to use. For example, a double digest of the plasmid with BamHI and KpnI should result in two bands at 2.3kb and 5.8kb.
How to cite: TAL3319 was a gift from Keith Joung (Addgene plasmid # 42782 ; http://n2t.net/addgene:42782 ; RRID:Addgene_42782)
