[The description below was written by a language model from this plasmid's Addgene catalogue record.]
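Description:
TAL3319 is a TALEN expression plasmid built on the JDS71 backbone (about 6.4 kb without insert), a mammalian expression vector that also carries a T7 promoter. It is maintained in E. coli as a high-copy plasmid under ampicillin selection. The roughly 1.6 kb insert is an engineered array of TAL effector repeats, designated ZebrafishCommunity-mrc1a-right, designed to recognise a specific 18-nucleotide site in the zebrafish (D. rerio) mrc1a gene. It is not the mrc1a coding sequence itself. The repeat array was cloned by restriction enzyme methods into sites that were destroyed in the process.

The backbone provides the remaining parts of the nuclease, so the repeat array is expressed in frame with an N-terminal 3X Flag tag, useful for detecting the protein, and a C-terminal wild-type FokI cleavage domain. Expression in mammalian cells is driven by the CMV promoter. The T7 listing in the vector type indicates that the coding sequence can also be transcribed in vitro, presumably to make mRNA for delivery such as embryo injection, although the record does not describe the delivery route. The BGH reverse sequencing primer suggests a BGH polyadenylation region downstream.

Because FokI cuts DNA only as a dimer, this "right" monomer is meant to be paired with a matching "left" TALEN that binds the adjacent half-site. Together they produce a double-strand break at mrc1a, and error-prone repair of that break can disrupt the gene. The associated publication concerns targeted gene disruption in somatic zebrafish cells using engineered TALENs. No feature table was provided, so the positions of individual elements are not recorded.
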