>Addgene plasmid #42782 | TAL3319 | depositor partial sequence | sequence record 57902 | TAL3319 sequence 2430 bps
TCTAGAGCTAGCACCATGGACTACAAAGACCATGACGGTGATTATAAAGATCATGACATCGATTACAAGG
ATGACGATGACAAGATGGCCCCCAAGAAGAAGAGGAAGGTGGGCATTCACCGCGGGGTACCTATGGTGGA
CTTGAGGACACTCGGTTATTCGCAACAGCAACAGGAGAAAATCAAGCCTAAGGTCAGGAGCACCGTCGCG
CAACACCACGAGGCGCTTGTGGGGCATGGCTTCACTCATGCGCATATTGTCGCGCTTTCACAGCACCCTG
CGGCGCTTGGGACGGTGGCTGTCAAATACCAAGATATGATTGCGGCCCTGCCCGAAGCCACGCACGAGGC
AATTGTAGGGGTCGGTAAACAGTGGTCGGGAGCGCGAGCACTTGAGGCGCTGCTGACTGTGGCGGGTGAG
CTTAGGGGGCCTCCGCTCCAGCTCGACACCGGGCAGCTGCTGAAGATCGCGAAGAGAGGGGGAGTAACAG
CGGTAGAGGCAGTGCACGCCTGGCGCAATGCGCTCACCGGGGCCCCCTTGAACCTGACCCCAGACCAGGT
AGTCGCAATCGCGTCAAACGGAGGGGGAAAGCAAGCCCTGGAAACCGTGCAAAGGTTGTTGCCGGTCCTT
TGTCAAGACCACGGCCTTACACCGGAGCAAGTCGTGGCCATTGCAAATAATAACGGTGGCAAACAGGCTC
TTGAGACGGTTCAGAGACTTCTCCCAGTTCTCTGTCAAGCCCACGGGCTGACTCCCGATCAAGTTGTAGC
GATTGCGAATAACAATGGAGGGAAACAAGCATTGGAGACTGTCCAACGGCTCCTTCCCGTGTTGTGTCAA
GCCCACGGTTTGACGCCTGCACAAGTGGTCGCCATCGCCTCGAATGGCGGCGGTAAGCAGGCGCTGGAAA
CAGTACAGCGCCTGCTGCCTGTACTGTGCCAGGATCATGGACTGACCCCAGACCAGGTAGTCGCAATCGC
GTCACATGACGGGGGAAAGCAAGCCCTGGAAACCGTGCAAAGGTTGTTGCCGGTCCTTTGTCAAGACCAC
GGCCTTACACCGGAGCAAGTCGTGGCCATTGCATCCCACGACGGTGGCAAACAGGCTCTTGAGACGGTTC
AGAGACTTCTCCCAGTTCTCTGTCAAGCCCACGGGCTGACTCCCGATCAAGTTGTAGCGATTGCGTCGCA
TGACGGAGGGAAACAAGCATTGGAGACTGTCCAACGGCTCCTTCCCGTGTTGTGTCAAGCCCACGGTTTG
ACGCCTGCACAAGTGGTCGCCATCGCCTCCAATATTGGCGGTAAGCAGGCGCTGGAAACAGTACAGCGCC
TGCTGCCTGTACTGTGCCAGGATCATGGACTGACCCCAGACCAGGTAGTCGCAATCGCGTCAAACGGAGG
GGGAAAGCAAGCCCTGGAAACCGTGCAAAGGTTGTTGCCGGTCCTTTGTCAAGACCACGGCCTTACACCG
GAGCAAGTCGTGGCCATTGCAAGCAACATCGGTGGCAAACAGGCTCTTGAGACGGTTCAGAGACTTCTCC
CAGTTCTCTGTCAAGCCCACGGGCTGACTCCCGATCAAGTTGTAGCGATTGCGTCGCATGACGGAGGGAA
ACAAGCATTGGAGACTGTCCAACGGCTCCTTCCCGTGTTGTGTCAAGCCCACGGTTTGACGCCTGCACAA
GTGGTCGCCATCGCCTCCAATATTGGCGGTAAGCAGGCGCTGGAAACAGTACAGCGCCTGCTGCCTGTAC
TGTGCCAGGATCATGGACTGACCCCAGACCAGGTAGTCGCAATCGCGTCACATGACGGGGGAAAGCAAGC
CCTGGAAACCGTGCAAAGGTTGTTGCCGGTCCTTTGTCAAGACCACGGCCTTACACCGGAGCAAGTCGTG
GCCATTGCATCCCACGACGGTGGCAAACAGGCTCTTGAGACGGTTCAGAGACTTCTCCCAGTTCTCTGTC
AAGCCCACGGGCTGACTCCCGATCAAGTTGTAGCGATTGCGTCCAACGGTGGAGGGAAACAAGCATTGGA
GACTGTCCAACGGCTCCTTCCCGTGTTGTGTCAAGCCCACGGTTTGACGCCTGCACAAGTGGTCGCCATC
GCCAACAACAACGGCGGTAAGCAGGCGCTGGAAACAGTACAGCGCCTGCTGCCTGTACTGTGCCAGGATC
ATGGACTGACACCCGAACAGGTGGTCGCCATTGCTTCCCACGACGGAGGACGGCCAGCCTTGGAGTCCAT
CGTAGCCCAATTGTCCAGGCCCGATCCCGCGTTGGCTGCGTTAACGAATGACCATCTGGTGGCGTTGGCA
TGTCTTGGTGGACGACCCGCGCTCGATGCAGTCAAAAAGGGTCTGCCTCATGCTCCCGCATTGATCAAAA
GAACCAACCGGCGGATTCCCGAGAGAACTTCCCATCGAGTCGCGGGATCC
