>Addgene plasmid #42782 | TAL3319 | addgene partial sequence | sequence record 60776 | JDS-TALEN-F 5'-TAGGGGTCGGTAAACAGTGG-3'
TGTGGCGGGTGAGCTTAGGGGGCCTCCGCTCCAGCTCGACACCGGGCAGCTGCTGAAGATCGCGAAGAGA
GGGGGAGTAACAGCGGTAGAGGCAGTGCACGCCTGGCGCAATGCGCTCACCGGGGCCCCCTTGAACCTGA
CCCCAGACCAGGTAGTCGCAATCGCGTCAAACGGAGGGGGAAAGCAAGCCCTGGAAACCGTGCAAAGGTT
GTTGCCGGTCCTTTGTCAAGACCACGGCCTTACACCGGAGCAAGTCGTGGCCATTGCAAATAATAACGGT
GGCAAACAGGCTCTTGAGACGGTTCAGAGACTTCTCCCAGTTCTCTGTCAAGCCCACGGGCTGACTCCCG
ATCAAGTTGTAGCGATTGCGAATAACAATGGAGGGAAACAAGCATTGGAGACTGTCCAACGGCTCCTTCC
CGTGTTGTGTCAAGCCCACGGTTTGACGCCTGCACAAGTGGTCGCCATCGCCTCGAATGGCGGCGGTAAG
CAGGCGCTGGAAACAGTACAGCGCCTGCTGCCTGTACTGTGCCAGGATCATGGACTGACCCCAGACCAGG
TAGTCGCAATCGCGTCACATGACGGGGGAAAGCAAGCCCTGGAAACCGTGCAAAGGTTGTTGCCGGTCCT
TTGTCAAGACCACGGCCTTACACCGGAGCAAGTCGTGGCCATTGCATCCCACGACGGTGGCAAACAGGCT
CTTGAGACGGTTCAGAGACTTCTCCCAGTTCTCTGTCAAGCCCACGGGCTGACTCCCGATCAAGTTGTAG
CGATTGCGTCGCATGACGGAGGGAAACAAGCATTGGAGACTGTCCAACGGCTCCTTCCCGTGTTGTGTCA
AGCCCACGGTTTGACGCCTGCACAAGTGGTCGCCATCGCCTCCAATATTGGCGGTAAGCAGGCGCTGGAA
ACAGTACAGCGCCTGCTGCC
